>Addgene plasmid #135688 | pLenti-CMV-GFP-miRE_shSCR-Blast | addgene full sequence | sequence record 327712 | Addgene NGS Result
TGGCACTTTTCGGGGAAATGTGCGCGGAACCCCTATTTGTTTATTTTTCTAAATACATTCAAATATGTAT
CCGCTCATGAGACAATAACCCTGATAAATGCTTCAATAATATTGAAAAAGGAAGAGTATGAGTATTCAAC
ATTTCCGTGTCGCCCTTATTCCCTTTTTTGCGGCATTTTGCCTTCCTGTTTTTGCTCACCCAGAAACGCT
GGTGAAAGTAAAAGATGCTGAAGATCAGTTGGGTGCACGAGTGGGTTACATCGAACTGGATCTCAACAGC
GGTAAGATCCTTGAGAGTTTTCGCCCCGAAGAACGTTTTCCAATGATGAGCACTTTTAAAGTTCTGCTAT
GTGGCGCGGTATTATCCCGTATTGACGCCGGGCAAGAGCAACTCGGTCGCCGCATACACTATTCTCAGAA
TGACTTGGTTGAGTACTCACCAGTCACAGAAAAGCATCTTACGGATGGCATGACAGTAAGAGAATTATGC
AGTGCTGCCATAACCATGAGTGATAACACTGCGGCCAACTTACTTCTGACAACGATCGGAGGACCGAAGG
AGCTAACCGCTTTTTTGCACAACATGGGGGATCATGTAACTCGCCTTGATCGTTGGGAACCGGAGCTGAA
TGAAGCCATACCAAACGACGAGCGTGACACCACGATGCCTGTAGCAATGGCAACAACGTTGCGCAAACTA
TTAACTGGCGAACTACTTACTCTAGCTTCCCGGCAACAATTAATAGACTGGATGGAGGCGGATAAAGTTG
CAGGACCACTTCTGCGCTCGGCCCTTCCGGCTGGCTGGTTTATTGCTGATAAATCTGGAGCCGGTGAGCG
TGGGTCTCGCGGTATCATTGCAGCACTGGGGCCAGATGGTAAGCCCTCCCGTATCGTAGTTATCTACACG
ACGGGGAGTCAGGCAACTATGGATGAACGAAATAGACAGATCGCTGAGATAGGTGCCTCACTGATTAAGC
ATTGGTAACTGTCAGACCAAGTTTACTCATATATACTTTAGATTGATTTAAAACTTCATTTTTAATTTAA
AAGGATCTAGGTGAAGATCCTTTTTGATAATCTCATGACCAAAATCCCTTAACGTGAGTTTTCGTTCCAC
TGAGCGTCAGACCCCGTAGAAAAGATCAAAGGATCTTCTTGAGATCCTTTTTTTCTGCGCGTAATCTGCT
GCTTGCAAACAAAAAAACCACCGCTACCAGCGGTGGTTTGTTTGCCGGATCAAGAGCTACCAACTCTTTT
TCCGAAGGTAACTGGCTTCAGCAGAGCGCAGATACCAAATACTGTTCTTCTAGTGTAGCCGTAGTTAGGC
CACCACTTCAAGAACTCTGTAGCACCGCCTACATACCTCGCTCTGCTAATCCTGTTACCAGTGGCTGCTG
CCAGTGGCGATAAGTCGTGTCTTACCGGGTTGGACTCAAGACGATAGTTACCGGATAAGGCGCAGCGGTC
GGGCTGAACGGGGGGTTCGTGCACACAGCCCAGCTTGGAGCGAACGACCTACACCGAACTGAGATACCTA
CAGCGTGAGCTATGAGAAAGCGCCACGCTTCCCGAAGGGAGAAAGGCGGACAGGTATCCGGTAAGCGGCA
GGGTCGGAACAGGAGAGCGCACGAGGGAGCTTCCAGGGGGAAACGCCTGGTATCTTTATAGTCCTGTCGG
GTTTCGCCACCTCTGACTTGAGCGTCGATTTTTGTGATGCTCGTCAGGGGGGCGGAGCCTATGGAAAAAC
GCCAGCAACGCGGCCTTTTTACGGTTCCTGGCCTTTTGCTGGCCTTTTGCTCACATGTTCTTTCCTGCGT
TATCCCCTGATTCTGTGGATAACCGTATTACCGCCTTTGAGTGAGCTGATACCGCTCGCCGCAGCCGAAC
GACCGAGCGCAGCGAGTCAGTGAGCGAGGAAGCGGAAGAGCGCCCAATACGCAAACCGCCTCTCCCCGCG
CGTTGGCCGATTCATTAATGCAGCTGGCACGACAGGTTTCCCGACTGGAAAGCGGGCAGTGAGCGCAACG
CAATTAATGTGAGTTAGCTCACTCATTAGGCACCCCAGGCTTTACACTTTATGCTTCCGGCTCGTATGTT
GTGTGGAATTGTGAGCGGATAACAATTTCACACAGGAAACAGCTATGACCATGATTACGCCAAGCGCGCA
ATTAACCCTCACTAAAGGGAACAAAAGCTGGAGCTGCAAGCTTAATGTAGTCTTATGCAATACTCTTGTA
GTCTTGCAACATGGTAACGATGAGTTAGCAACATGCCTTACAAGGAGAGAAAAAGCACCGTGCATGCCGA
TTGGTGGAAGTAAGGTGGTACGATCGTGCCTTATTAGGAAGGCAACAGACGGGTCTGACATGGATTGGAC
GAACCACTGAATTGCCGCATTGCAGAGATATTGTATTTAAGTGCCTAGCTCGATACATAAACGGGTCTCT
CTGGTTAGACCAGATCTGAGCCTGGGAGCTCTCTGGCTAACTAGGGAACCCACTGCTTAAGCCTCAATAA
AGCTTGCCTTGAGTGCTTCAAGTAGTGTGTGCCCGTCTGTTGTGTGACTCTGGTAACTAGAGATCCCTCA
GACCCTTTTAGTCAGTGTGGAAAATCTCTAGCAGTGGCGCCCGAACAGGGACTTGAAAGCGAAAGGGAAA
CCAGAGGAGCTCTCTCGACGCAGGACTCGGCTTGCTGAAGCGCGCACGGCAAGAGGCGAGGGGCGGCGAC
TGGTGAGTACGCCAAAAATTTTGACTAGCGGAGGCTAGAAGGAGAGAGATGGGTGCGAGAGCGTCAGTAT
TAAGCGGGGGAGAATTAGATCGCGATGGGAAAAAATTCGGTTAAGGCCAGGGGGAAAGAAAAAATATAAA
TTAAAACATATAGTATGGGCAAGCAGGGAGCTAGAACGATTCGCAGTTAATCCTGGCCTGTTAGAAACAT
CAGAAGGCTGTAGACAAATACTGGGACAGCTACAACCATCCCTTCAGACAGGATCAGAAGAACTTAGATC
ATTATATAATACAGTAGCAACCCTCTATTGTGTGCATCAAAGGATAGAGATAAAAGACACCAAGGAAGCT
TTAGACAAGATAGAGGAAGAGCAAAACAAAAGTAAGACCACCGCACAGCAAGCGGCCGCTGATCTTCAGA
CCTGGAGGAGGAGATATGAGGGACAATTGGAGAAGTGAATTATATAAATATAAAGTAGTAAAAATTGAAC
CATTAGGAGTAGCACCCACCAAGGCAAAGAGAAGAGTGGTGCAGAGAGAAAAAAGAGCAGTGGGAATAGG
AGCTTTGTTCCTTGGGTTCTTGGGAGCAGCAGGAAGCACTATGGGCGCAGCGTCAATGACGCTGACGGTA
CAGGCCAGACAATTATTGTCTGGTATAGTGCAGCAGCAGAACAATTTGCTGAGGGCTATTGAGGCGCAAC
AGCATCTGTTGCAACTCACAGTCTGGGGCATCAAGCAGCTCCAGGCAAGAATCCTGGCTGTGGAAAGATA
CCTAAAGGATCAACAGCTCCTGGGGATTTGGGGTTGCTCTGGAAAACTCATTTGCACCACTGCTGTGCCT
TGGAATGCTAGTTGGAGTAATAAATCTCTGGAACAGATTTGGAATCACACGACCTGGATGGAGTGGGACA
GAGAAATTAACAATTACACAAGCTTAATACACTCCTTAATTGAAGAATCGCAAAACCAGCAAGAAAAGAA
TGAACAAGAATTATTGGAATTAGATAAATGGGCAAGTTTGTGGAATTGGTTTAACATAACAAATTGGCTG
TGGTATATAAAATTATTCATAATGATAGTAGGAGGCTTGGTAGGTTTAAGAATAGTTTTTGCTGTACTTT
CTATAGTGAATAGAGTTAGGCAGGGATATTCACCATTATCGTTTCAGACCCACCTCCCAACCCCGAGGGG
ACCCGACAGGCCCGAAGGAATAGAAGAAGAAGGTGGAGAGAGAGACAGAGACAGATCCATTCGATTAGTG
AACGGATCTCGACGGTATCGGTTAACTTTTAAAAGAAAAGGGGGGATTGGGGGGTACAGTGCAGGGGAAA
GAATAGTAGACATAATAGCAACAGACATACAAACTAAAGAATTACAAAAACAAATTACAAAATTCAAAAT
TTTATCGATAAGCTTGGGAGTTCCGCGTTACATAACTTACGGTAAATGGCCCGCCTGGCTGACCGCCCAA
CGACCCCCGCCCATTGACGTCAATAATGACGTATGTTCCCATAGTAACGCCAATAGGGACTTTCCATTGA
CGTCAATGGGTGGAGTATTTACGGTAAACTGCCCACTTGGCAGTACATCAAGTGTATCATATGCCAAGTA
CGCCCCCTATTGACGTCAATGACGGTAAATGGCCCGCCTGGCATTATGCCCAGTACATGACCTTATGGGA
CTTTCCTACTTGGCAGTACATCTACGTATTAGTCATCGCTATTACCATGGTGATGCGGTTTTGGCAGTAC
ATCAATGGGCGTGGATAGCGGTTTGACTCACGGGGATTTCCAAGTCTCCACCCCATTGACGTCAATGGGA
GTTTGTTTTGGCACCAAAATCAACGGGACTTTCCAAAATGTCGTAACAACTCCGCCCCATTGACGCAAAT
GGGCGGTAGGCGTGTACGGTGGGAGGTCTATATAAGCAGAGCTCGTTTAGTGAACCGTCAGATCGCCTGG
AGACGCCATCCACGCTGTTTTGACCTCCATAGAAGACACCGACTCTAGAGGATCCACCGGTCGCCACCAT
GGTGAGCAAGGGCGAGGAGCTGTTCACCGGGGTGGTGCCCATCCTGGTCGAGCTGGACGGCGACGTAAAC
GGCCACAAGTTCAGCGTGTCCGGCGAGGGCGAGGGCGATGCCACCTACGGCAAGCTGACCCTGAAGTTCA
TCTGCACCACCGGCAAGCTGCCCGTGCCCTGGCCCACCCTCGTGACCACCCTGACCTACGGCGTGCAGTG
CTTCAGCCGCTACCCCGACCACATGAAGCAGCACGACTTCTTCAAGTCCGCCATGCCCGAAGGCTACGTC
CAGGAGCGCACCATCTTCTTCAAGGACGACGGCAACTACAAGACCCGCGCCGAGGTGAAGTTCGAGGGCG
ACACCCTGGTGAACCGCATCGAGCTGAAGGGCATCGACTTCAAGGAGGACGGCAACATCCTGGGGCACAA
GCTGGAGTACAACTACAACAGCCACAACGTCTATATCATGGCCGACAAGCAGAAGAACGGCATCAAGGTG
AACTTCAAGATCCGCCACAACATCGAGGACGGCAGCGTGCAGCTCGCCGACCACTACCAGCAGAACACCC
CCATCGGCGACGGCCCCGTGCTGCTGCCCGACAACCACTACCTGAGCACCCAGTCCGCCCTGAGCAAAGA
CCCCAACGAGAAGCGCGATCACATGGTCCTGCTGGAGTTCGTGACCGCCGCCGGGATCACTCTCGGCATG
GACGAGCTGTACAAGTAATGACGTACGGCGGCCGCCTCGACTAGGGATAACAGGGTAATTGTTTGAATGA
GGCTTCAGTACTTTACAGAATCGTTGCCTGCACATCTTGGAAACACTTGCTGGGATTACTTCGACTTCTT
AACCCAACAGAAGGCTCGAGTGCTGTTGACAGTGAGCGAAGAGCAGATCGTTCTTCAAGTAGTGAAGCCA
CAGATGTATCTTGAAGAACGATCTGCTCTGTGCCTACTGCCTCGGAGAATTCGAGCAATTATCTTGTTTA
CTAAAACTGAATACCTTGCTATCTCTTTGATACATTTTTACAAAGCTGAATTAAAATGGTATAAATTAAA
TCACTTTTTTCAATTGACGCGTGTCGACAATCAACCTCTGGATTACAAAATTTGTGAAAGATTGACTGGT
ATTCTTAACTATGTTGCTCCTTTTACGCTATGTGGATACGCTGCTTTAATGCCTTTGTATCATGCTATTG
CTTCCCGTATGGCTTTCATTTTCTCCTCCTTGTATAAATCCTGGTTGCTGTCTCTTTATGAGGAGTTGTG
GCCCGTTGTCAGGCAACGTGGCGTGGTGTGCACTGTGTTTGCTGACGCAACCCCCACTGGTTGGGGCATT
GCCACCACCTGTCAGCTCCTTTCCGGGACTTTCGCTTTCCCCCTCCCTATTGCCACGGCGGAACTCATCG
CCGCCTGCCTTGCCCGCTGCTGGACAGGGGCTCGGCTGTTGGGCACTGACAATTCCGTGGTGTTGTCGGG
GAAGCTGACGTCCTTTCCATGGCTGCTCGCCTGTGTTGCCACCTGGATTCTGCGCGGGACGTCCTTCTGC
TACGTCCCTTCGGCCCTCAATCCAGCGGACCTTCCTTCCCGCGGCCTGCTGCCGGCTCTGCGGCCTCTTC
CGCGTCTTCGCCTTCGCCCTCAGACGAGTCGGATCTCCCTTTGGGCCGCCTCCCCGCCTGGATTCTACCG
GGTAGGGGAGGCGCTTTTCCCAAGGCAGTCTGGAGCATGCGCTTTAGCAGCCCCGCTGGGCACTTGGCGC
TACACAAGTGGCCTCTGGCCTCGCACACATTCCACATCCACCGGTAGGCGCCAACCGGCTCCGTTCTTTG
GTGGCCCCTTCGCGCCACCTTCTACTCCTCCCCTAGTCAGGAAGTTCCCCCCCGCCCCGCAGCTCGCGTC
GTGCAGGACGTGACAAATGGAAGTAGCACGTCTCACTAGTCTCGTGCAGATGGACAGCACCGCTGAGCAA
TGGAAGCGGGTAGGCCTTTGGGGCAGCGGCCAATAGCAGCTTTGCTCCTTCGCTTTCTGGGCTCAGAGGC
TGGGAAGGGGTGGGTCCGGGGGCGGGCTCAGGGGCGGGCTCAGGGGCGGGGCGGGCGCCCGAAGGTCCTC
CGGAGGCCCGGCATTCTGCACGCTTCAAAAGCGCACGTCTGCCGCGCTGTTCTCCTCTTCCTCATCTCCG
GGCCTTTCGACCTGCAGCCCAAGCTTACCGCTAGCCCATGGCCAAGCCTTTGTCTCAAGAAGAATCCACC
CTCATTGAAAGAGCAACGGCTACAATCAACAGCATCCCCATCTCTGAAGACTACAGCGTCGCCAGCGCAG
CTCTCTCTAGCGACGGCCGCATCTTCACTGGTGTCAATGTATATCATTTTACTGGGGGACCTTGTGCAGA
ACTCGTGGTGCTGGGCACTGCTGCTGCTGCGGCAGCTGGCAACCTGACTTGTATCGTCGCGATCGGAAAT
GAGAACAGGGGCATCTTGAGCCCCTGCGGACGGTGCCGACAGGTGCTTCTCGATCTGCATCCTGGGATCA
AAGCCATAGTGAAGGACAGTGATGGACAGCCGACGGCAGTTGGGATTCGTGAATTGCTGCCCTCTGGTTA
TGTGTGGGAGGGCTAAGCTAGCCGCCCGCCCCACGACCCGCAGCGCCCGACCGAAAGGAGCGCACGACCC
CATGCATTCGAGGGCCCGGTACCTTTAAGACCAATGACTTACAAGGCAGCTGTAGATCTTAGCCACTTTT
TAAAAGAAAAGGGGGGACTGGAAGGGCTAGCTCACTCCCAACGAAGACAAGATCTGCTTTTTGCTTGTAC
TGGGTCTCTCTGGTTAGACCAGATCTGAGCCTGGGAGCTCTCTGGCTAACTAGGGAACCCACTGCTTAAG
CCTCAATAAAGCTTGCCTTGAGTGCTTCAAGTAGTGTGTGCCCGTCTGTTGTGTGACTCTGGTAACTAGA
GATCCCTCAGACCCTTTTAGTCAGTGTGGAAAATCTCTAGCAGTAGTAGTTCATGTCATCTTATTATTCA
GTATTTATAACTTGCAAAGAAATGAATATCAGAGAGTGAGAGGAACTTGTTTATTGCAGCTTATAATGGT
TACAAATAAAGCAATAGCATCACAAATTTCACAAATAAAGCATTTTTTTCACTGCATTCTAGTTGTGGTT
TGTCCAAACTCATCAATGTATCTTATCATGTCTGGCTCTAGCTATCCCGCCCCTAACTCCGCCCATCCCG
CCCCTAACTCCGCCCAGTTCCGCCCATTCTCCGCCCCATGGCTGACTAATTTTTTTTATTTATGCAGAGG
CCGAGGCCGCCTCGGCCTCTGAGCTATTCCAGAAGTAGTGAGGAGGCTTTTTTGGAGGCCTAGGGACGTA
CCCAATTCGCCCTATAGTGAGTCGTATTACGCGCGCTCACTGGCCGTCGTTTTACAACGTCGTGACTGGG
AAAACCCTGGCGTTACCCAACTTAATCGCCTTGCAGCACATCCCCCTTTCGCCAGCTGGCGTAATAGCGA
AGAGGCCCGCACCGATCGCCCTTCCCAACAGTTGCGCAGCCTGAATGGCGAATGGG
[124 nt withheld, positions 8317-8440]
C
[91 nt withheld, positions 8442-8532]
A
[49 nt withheld, positions 8534-8582]
CCTTTGACGTTGGAGTCCACGTTCTTT
[37 nt withheld, positions 8610-8646]
ACCCTATCTCGGTCTATTCTTTTGATTTATAAGGGATTTTGCCGATTTCGGCCTATTGGTTAAAAAATGA
GCTGATTTAACAAAAATTTAACGCGAATTTTAACAAAATATTAACGCTTACAATTT
Features (pLannotate 1.2.2; 29 found; start..end, strand, type, name):
     23..127     +  promoter       AmpR promoter: bla
    128..988     +  CDS            AmpR: β-lactamase; bla; confers resistance to ampicillin, carbenicillin, and related antibiotics
   1159..1747    +  rep_origin     ori: high-copy-number ColE1/pMB1/pBR322/pUC origin of replication
   1930..2022    +  CDS            lacI (fragment): lac repressor; lacI; The lac repressor binds to the lac operator to inhibit transcription in E. coli. This inhibition can be relieved by adding lactose or isopropyl-β-D-thiogalactopyranoside (IPTG).
   2035..2056    +  protein_bind   CAP binding site: CAP binding activates transcription in the presence of cAMP. E. coli catabolite activator protein
   2071..2101    +  promoter       lac promoter: promoter for the E. coli lac operon
   2109..2125    +  protein_bind   lac operator: The lac repressor binds to the lac operator to inhibit transcription in E. coli. This inhibition can be relieved by adding lactose or isopropyl-β-D-thiogalactopyranoside (IPTG). lac repressor encoded by lacI
   2170..2188    +  promoter       T3 promoter: promoter for bacteriophage T3 RNA polymerase
   2216..2442    +  promoter       RSV promoter: Rous sarcoma virus enhancer/promoter
   2443..2623    +  LTR            5' LTR (truncated): truncated 5' long terminal repeat (LTR) from HIV-1
   2670..2795    +  misc_feature   HIV-1 Ψ: packaging signal of human immunodeficiency virus type 1
   2779..3142    +  CDS            HIV-1 gag (fragment): gag protein from human immunodeficiency virus 1; gag
   3288..3521    +  misc_feature   RRE: The Rev response element (RRE) of HIV-1 allows for Rev-dependent mRNA export from the nucleus to the cytoplasm.
   3898..3998    +  CDS            Rev (fragment): human immunodeficiency virus 1 (HIV-1) Rev protein; rev; enhances nuclear export of unspliced and incompletely spliced viral mRNAs
   4017..4133    +  misc_feature   cPPT/CTS: central polypurine tract and central termination sequence of HIV-1
   4156..4459    +  enhancer       CMV enhancer: human cytomegalovirus immediate early enhancer
   4460..4663    +  promoter       CMV promoter: human cytomegalovirus (CMV) immediate early promoter
   4759..5478    +  CDS            EGFP: the original enhanced GFP (Yang et al., 1996) mammalian codon-optimized
   5723..5817    +  ncRNA          3' miR-30a (fragment): sequence downstream of the 71-nt precursor of the human miR-30a microRNA (Zeng et al., 2002) miRNA
   5839..6427    +  misc_feature   WPRE: woodchuck hepatitis virus posttranscriptional regulatory element
   6440..6939    +  promoter       PGK promoter: mouse phosphoglycerate kinase 1 promoter
   6968..7366    +  CDS            BSD: blasticidin S deaminase; Aspergillus terreus BSD; confers resistance to blasticidin
   7439..7576    +  CDS            nef (fragment): NEF_HV1LA - Experimental evidence at protein level: Swiss-Prot protein existence level 1. Extracellular Nef protein targets CD4(+) T-lymphocytes for apoptosis by interacting with CXCR4 surface receptors. From Human immunodeficiency virus type 1 group M subtype B (isolate Lai) (HIV-1).
   7562..7742    +  LTR            5' LTR (truncated): truncated 5' long terminal repeat (LTR) from HIV-1
   7814..7935    +  polyA_signal   SV40 poly(A) signal: SV40 polyadenylation signal
   7975..8110    +  rep_origin     SV40 ori: SV40 origin of replication
   8131..8149    -  promoter       T7 promoter: promoter for bacteriophage T7 RNA polymerase
   8157..8312    +  CDS            lacZα (fragment): LacZα fragment of β-galactosidase; lacZ fragment
   8317..8745    +  rep_origin     f1 ori (sequence partly withheld): f1 bacteriophage origin of replication; arrow indicates direction of (+) strand synthesis
