[The description below was written by a language model from this plasmid's Addgene catalogue record and pLannotate feature annotations shown in this document.]
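Description:
pLenti-CMV-GFP-miRE_shSCR-Blast is an 8,772 nt third-generation-style lentiviral transfer plasmid built on the p156RRL-sinPPT-CMV-GFP-PRE backbone. It serves as a non-targeting control for miRE-based RNA interference experiments. In bacteria it is maintained as a high-copy plasmid through a ColE1/pUC origin and selected with ampicillin via the bla gene. An f1 origin, an SV40 origin and remnants of a lac/lacZα cloning region are also present in the backbone. The viral genome is transcribed from a chimeric RSV promoter fused to a truncated HIV-1 5' LTR, which makes packaging Tat-independent. It carries the Ψ packaging signal with a partial gag sequence, the Rev response element for nuclear export of the unspliced genomic RNA, and the cPPT/CTS, which aids nuclear import. The 3' LTR is annotated as truncated, consistent with the self-inactivating design implied by the backbone name, and is followed by an SV40 polyadenylation signal.

The payload is a single CMV enhancer/promoter-driven transcript encoding EGFP. A scrambled shRNA embedded in an miRE (optimised miR-30-derived) scaffold sits in the 3' untranslated region; the annotation detects only the 3' miR-30a flank, and the record lists the shRNA sequence as unknown. Because the hairpin sits on the same Pol II transcript as the reporter, GFP fluorescence marks cells expressing the shRNA. A WPRE downstream enhances transcript stability and expression. A separate mouse PGK promoter drives blasticidin S deaminase, allowing blasticidin selection of transduced mammalian cells. The construct is suited to generating stably transduced, fluorescently marked control cell populations for comparison with matched vectors carrying gene-specific miRE shRNAs.
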