Addgene plasmid #135688: pLenti-CMV-GFP-miRE_shSCR-Blast
Purpose: Constitutive expression (CMV promoter) of GFP cDNA plus miRE-embedded scrambled control shRNA, Blasticidin selection
Depositing lab: Florian Karreth. Depositing organization: H. Lee Moffitt Cancer Center and Research Institute.
Backbone
  Vector backbone: p156RRL-sinPPT-CMV-GFP-PRE/Nhe I
  Vector type: Lentiviral
Growth in bacteria
  Bacterial resistance: Ampicillin, 100 μg/mL
  Growth temperature: 37°C
  Growth strain: NEB Stable
  Copy number: High Copy
Gene/Insert
  Gene/Insert name: shScrambled
  gRNA/shRNA sequence: unknown
  Species: Synthetic
  Cloning method: Gibson Cloning
Terms and licenses: Academic/Nonprofit Terms; Industry Terms: Not Available to Industry
Depositor comments: GFP; shRNA embedded in miRE
How to cite: pLenti-CMV-GFP-miRE_shSCR-Blast was a gift from Florian Karreth (Addgene plasmid # 135688 ; http://n2t.net/addgene:135688 ; RRID:Addgene_135688)
